>Addgene plasmid #76482 | BRAF gRNA (BRDN0001147638) | addgene full sequence | sequence record 185924 | Addgene Assembled Sequence
CCCGGGTGCAAAGATGGATAAAGTTTTAAACAGAGAGGAATCTTTGCAGCTAATGGACCTTCTAGGTCTT
GAAAGGAGTGGGAATTGGCTCCGGTGCCCGTCAGTGGGCAGAGCGCACATCGCCCACAGTCCCCGAGAAG
TTGGGGGGAGGGGTCGGCAATTGATCCGGTGCCTAGAGAAGGTGGCGCGGGGTAAACTGGGAAAGTGATG
TCGTGTACTGGCTCCGCCTTTTTCCCGAGGGTGGGGGAGAACCGTATATAAGTGCAGTAGTCGCCGTGAA
CGTTCTTTTTCGCAACGGGTTTGCCGCCAGAACACAGGTAAGTGCCGTGTGTGGTTCCCGCGGGCCTGGC
CTCTTTACGGGTTATGGCCCTTGCGTGCCTTGAATTACTTCCACCTGGCTGCAGTACGTGATTCTTGATC
CCGAGCTTCGGGTTGGAAGTGGGTGGGAGAGTTCGAGGCCTTGCGCTTAAGGAGCCCCTTCGCCTCGTGC
TTGAGTTGAGGCCTGGCCTGGGCGCTGGGGCCGCCGCGTGCGAATCTGGTGGCACCTTCGCGCCTGTCTC
GCTGCTTTCGATAAGTCTCTAGCCATTTAAAATTTTTGATGACCTGCTGCGACGCTTTTTTTCTGGCAAG
ATAGTCTTGTAAATGCGGGCCAAGATCTGCACACTGGTATTTCGGTTTTTGGGGCCGCGGGCGGCGACGG
GGCCCGTGCGTCCCAGCGCACATGTTCGGCGAGGCGGGGCCTGCGAGCGCGGCCACCGAGAATCGGACGG
GGGTAGTCTCAAGCTGGCCGGCCTGCTCTGGTGCCTGGCCTCGCGCCGCCGTGTATCGCCCCGCCCTGGG
CGGCAAGGCTGGCCCGGTCGGCACCAGTTGCGTGAGCGGAAAGATGGCCGCTTCCCGGCCCTGCTGCAGG
GAGCTCAAAATGGAGGACGCGGCGCTCGGGAGAGCGGGCGGGTGAGTCACCCACACAAAGGAAAAGGGCC
TTTCCGTCCTCAGCCGTCGCTTCATGTGACTCCACGGAGTACCGGGCGCCGTCCAGGCACCTCGATTAGT
TCTCGAGCTTTTGGAGTACGTCGTCTTTAGGTTGGGGGGAGGGGTTTTATGCGATGGAGTTTCCCCACAC
TGAGTGGGTGGAGACTGAAGTTAGGCCAGCTTGGCACTTGATGTAATTCTCCTTGGAATTTGCCCTTTTT
GAGTTTGGATCTTGGTTCATTCTCAAGCCTCAGACAGTGGTTCAAAGTTTTTTTCTTCCATTTCAGGTGT
CGTGACGTACGGCCACCATGACCGAGTACAAGCCCACGGTGCGCCTCGCCACCCGCGACGACGTCCCCAG
GGCCGTACGCACCCTCGCCGCCGCGTTCGCCGACTACCCCGCCACGCGCCACACCGTCGATCCGGACCGC
CACATCGAGCGGGTCACCGAGCTGCAAGAACTCTTCCTCACGCGCGTCGGGCTCGACATCGGCAAGGTGT
GGGTCGCGGACGACGGCGCCGCCGTGGCGGTCTGGACCACGCCGGAGAGCGTCGAAGCGGGGGCGGTGTT
CGCCGAGATCGGCCCGCGCATGGCCGAGTTGAGCGGTTCCCGGCTGGCCGCGCAGCAACAGATGGAAGGC
CTCCTGGCGCCGCACCGGCCCAAGGAGCCCGCGTGGTTCCTGGCCACCGTCGGAGTCTCGCCCGACCACC
AGGGCAAGGGTCTGGGCAGCGCCGTCGTGCTCCCCGGAGTGGAGGCGGCCGAGCGCGCCGGGGTGCCCGC
CTTCCTGGAGACCTCCGCGCCCCGCAACCTCCCCTTCTACGAGCGGCTCGGCTTCACCGTCACCGCCGAC
GTCGAGGTGCCCGAAGGACCGCGCACCTGGTGCATGACCCGCAAGCCCGGTGCCTGAACGCGTTAAGTCG
ACAATCAACCTCTGGATTACAAAATTTGTGAAAGATTGACTGGTATTCTTAACTATGTTGCTCCTTTTAC
GCTATGTGGATACGCTGCTTTAATGCCTTTGTATCATGCTATTGCTTCCCGTATGGCTTTCATTTTCTCC
TCCTTGTATAAATCCTGGTTGCTGTCTCTTTATGAGGAGTTGTGGCCCGTTGTCAGGCAACGTGGCGTGG
TGTGCACTGTGTTTGCTGACGCAACCCCCACTGGTTGGGGCATTGCCACCACCTGTCAGCTCCTTTCCGG
GACTTTCGCTTTCCCCCTCCCTATTGCCACGGCGGAACTCATCGCCGCCTGCCTTGCCCGCTGCTGGACA
GGGGCTCGGCTGTTGGGCACTGACAATTCCGTGGTGTTGTCGGGGAAATCATCGTCCTTTCCTTGGCTGC
TCGCCTGTGTTGCCACCTGGATTCTGCGCGGGACGTCCTTCTGCTACGTCCCTTCGGCCCTCAATCCAGC
GGACCTTCCTTCCCGCGGCCTGCTGCCGGCTCTGCGGCCTCTTCCGCGTCTTCGCCTTCGCCCTCAGACG
AGTCGGATCTCCCTTTGGGCCGCCTCCCCGCGTCGACTTTAAGACCAATGACTTACAAGGCAGCTGTAGA
TCTTAGCCACTTTTTAAAAGAAAAGGGGGGACTGGAAGGGCTAATTCACTCCCAACGAAGACAAGATCTG
CTTTTTGCTTGTACTGGGTCTCTCTGGTTAGACCAGATCTGAGCCTGGGAGCTCTCTGGCTAACTAGGGA
ACCCACTGCTTAAGCCTCAATAAAGCTTGCCTTGAGTGCTTCAAGTAGTGTGTGCCCGTCTGTTGTGTGA
CTCTGGTAACTAGAGATCCCTCAGACCCTTTTAGTCAGTGTGGAAAATCTCTAGCAGTACGTATAGTAGT
TCATGTCATCTTATTATTCAGTATTTATAACTTGCAAAGAAATGAATATCAGAGAGTGAGAGGAACTTGT
TTATTGCAGCTTATAATGGTTACAAATAAAGCAATAGCATCACAAATTTCACAAATAAAGCATTTTTTTC
ACTGCATTCTAGTTGTGGTTTGTCCAAACTCATCAATGTATCTTATCATGTCTGGCTCTAGCTATCCCGC
CCCTAACTCCGCCCATCCCGCCCCTAACTCCGCCCAGTTCCGCCCATTCTCCGCCCCATGGCTGACTAAT
TTTTTTTATTTATGCAGAGGCCGAGGCCGCCTCGGCCTCTGAGCTATTCCAGAAGTAGTGAGGAGGCTTT
TTTGGAGGCCTAGGGACGTACCCAATTCGCCCTATAGTGAGTCGTATTACGCGCGCTCACTGGCCGTCGT
TTTACAACGTCGTGACTGGGAAAACCCTGGCGTTACCCAACTTAATCGCCTTGCAGCACATCCCCCTTTC
GCCAGCTGGCGTAATAGCGAAGAGGCCCGCACCGATCGCCCTTCCCAACAGTTGCGCAGCCTGAATGGCG
AATGGG
[124 nt withheld, positions 3367-3490]
C
[91 nt withheld, positions 3492-3582]
A
[49 nt withheld, positions 3584-3632]
CCTTTGACGTTGGAGTCCACGTTCTTT
[37 nt withheld, positions 3660-3696]
ACCCTATCTCGGTCTATTCTTTTGATTTATAAGGGATTTTGCCGATTTCGGCCTATTGGTTAAAAAATGA
GCTGATTTAACAAAAATTTAACGCGAATTTTAACAAAATATTAACGCTTACAATTTAGGTGGCACTTTTC
GGGGAAATGTGCGCGGAACCCCTATTTGTTTATTTTTCTAAATACATTCAAATATGTATCCGCTCATGAG
ACAATAACCCTGATAAATGCTTCAATAATATTGAAAAAGGAAGAGTATGAGTATTCAACATTTCCGTGTC
GCCCTTATTCCCTTTTTTGCGGCATTTTGCCTTCCTGTTTTTGCTCACCCAGAAACGCTGGTGAAAGTAA
AAGATGCTGAAGATCAGTTGGGTGCACGAGTGGGTTACATCGAACTGGATCTCAACAGCGGTAAGATCCT
TGAGAGTTTTCGCCCCGAAGAACGTTTTCCAATGATGAGCACTTTTAAAGTTCTGCTATGTGGCGCGGTA
TTATCCCGTATTGACGCCGGGCAAGAGCAACTCGGTCGCCGCATACACTATTCTCAGAATGACTTGGTTG
AGTACTCACCAGTCACAGAAAAGCATCTTACGGATGGCATGACAGTAAGAGAATTATGCAGTGCTGCCAT
AACCATGAGTGATAACACTGCGGCCAACTTACTTCTGACAACGATCGGAGGACCGAAGGAGCTAACCGCT
TTTTTGCACAACATGGGGGATCATGTAACTCGCCTTGATCGTTGGGAACCGGAGCTGAATGAAGCCATAC
CAAACGACGAGCGTGACACCACGATGCCTGTAGCAATGGCAACAACGTTGCGCAAACTATTAACTGGCGA
ACTACTTACTCTAGCTTCCCGGCAACAATTAATAGACTGGATGGAGGCGGATAAAGTTGCAGGACCACTT
CTGCGCTCGGCCCTTCCGGCTGGCTGGTTTATTGCTGATAAATCTGGAGCCGGTGAGCGTGGGTCTCGCG
GTATCATTGCAGCACTGGGGCCAGATGGTAAGCCCTCCCGTATCGTAGTTATCTACACGACGGGGAGTCA
GGCAACTATGGATGAACGAAATAGACAGATCGCTGAGATAGGTGCCTCACTGATTAAGCATTGGTAACTG
TCAGACCAAGTTTACTCATATATACTTTAGATTGATTTAAAACTTCATTTTTAATTTAAAAGGATCTAGG
TGAAGATCCTTTTTGATAATCTCATGACCAAAATCCCTTAACGTGAGTTTTCGTTCCACTGAGCGTCAGA
CCCCGTAGAAAAGATCAAAGGATCTTCTTGAGATCCTTTTTTTCTGCGCGTAATCTGCTGCTTGCAAACA
AAAAAACCACCGCTACCAGCGGTGGTTTGTTTGCCGGATCAAGAGCTACCAACTCTTTTTCCGAAGGTAA
CTGGCTTCAGCAGAGCGCAGATACCAAATACTGTTCTTCTAGTGTAGCCGTAGTTAGGCCACCACTTCAA
GAACTCTGTAGCACCGCCTACATACCTCGCTCTGCTAATCCTGTTACCAGTGGCTGCTGCCAGTGGCGAT
AAGTCGTGTCTTACCGGGTTGGACTCAAGACGATAGTTACCGGATAAGGCGCAGCGGTCGGGCTGAACGG
GGGGTTCGTGCACACAGCCCAGCTTGGAGCGAACGACCTACACCGAACTGAGATACCTACAGCGTGAGCT
ATGAGAAAGCGCCACGCTTCCCGAAGGGAGAAAGGCGGACAGGTATCCGGTAAGCGGCAGGGTCGGAACA
GGAGAGCGCACGAGGGAGCTTCCAGGGGGAAACGCCTGGTATCTTTATAGTCCTGTCGGGTTTCGCCACC
TCTGACTTGAGCGTCGATTTTTGTGATGCTCGTCAGGGGGGCGGAGCCTATGGAAAAACGCCAGCAACGC
GGCCTTTTTACGGTTCCTGGCCTTTTGCTGGCCTTTTGCTCACATGTTCTTTCCTGCGTTATCCCCTGAT
TCTGTGGATAACCGTATTACCGCCTTTGAGTGAGCTGATACCGCTCGCCGCAGCCGAACGACCGAGCGCA
GCGAGTCAGTGAGCGAGGAAGCGGAAGAGCGCCCAATACGCAAACCGCCTCTCCCCGCGCGTTGGCCGAT
TCATTAATGCAGCTGGCACGACAGGTTTCCCGACTGGAAAGCGGGCAGTGAGCGCAACGCAATTAATGTG
AGTTAGCTCACTCATTAGGCACCCCAGGCTTTACACTTTATGCTTCCGGCTCGTATGTTGTGTGGAATTG
TGAGCGGATAACAATTTCACACAGGAAACAGCTATGACCATGATTACGCCAAGCGCGCAATTAACCCTCA
CTAAAGGGAACAAAAGCTGGAGCTGCAAGCTTAATGTAGTCTTATGCAATACTCTTGTAGTCTTGCAACA
TGGTAACGATGAGTTAGCAACATGCCTTACAAGGAGAGAAAAAGCACCGTGCATGCCGATTGGTGGAAGT
AAGGTGGTACGATCGTGCCTTATTAGGAAGGCAACAGACGGGTCTGACATGGATTGGACGAACCACTGAA
TTGCCGCATTGCAGAGATATTGTATTTAAGTGCCTAGCTCGATACATAAACGGGTCTCTCTGGTTAGACC
AGATCTGAGCCTGGGAGCTCTCTGGCTAACTAGGGAACCCACTGCTTAAGCCTCAATAAAGCTTGCCTTG
AGTGCTTCAAGTAGTGTGTGCCCGTCTGTTGTGTGACTCTGGTAACTAGAGATCCCTCAGACCCTTTTAG
TCAGTGTGGAAAATCTCTAGCAGTGGCGCCCGAACAGGGACTTGAAAGCGAAAGGGAAACCAGAGGAGCT
CTCTCGACGCAGGACTCGGCTTGCTGAAGCGCGCACGGCAAGAGGCGAGGGGCGGCGACTGGTGAGTACG
CCAAAAATTTTGACTAGCGGAGGCTAGAAGGAGAGAGATGGGTGCGAGAGCGTCAGTATTAAGCGGGGGA
GAATTAGATCGCGATGGGAAAAAATTCGGTTAAGGCCAGGGGGAAAGAAAAAATATAAATTAAAACATAT
AGTATGGGCAAGCAGGGAGCTAGAACGATTCGCAGTTAATCCTGGCCTGTTAGAAACATCAGAAGGCTGT
AGACAAATACTGGGACAGCTACAACCATCCCTTCAGACAGGATCAGAAGAACTTAGATCATTATATAATA
CAGTAGCAACCCTCTATTGTGTGCATCAAAGGATAGAGATAAAAGACACCAAGGAAGCTTTAGACAAGAT
AGAGGAAGAGCAAAACAAAAGTAAGACCACCGCACAGCAAGCGGCCGCTGATCTTCAGACCTGGAGGAGG
AGATATGAGGGACAATTGGAGAAGTGAATTATATAAATATAAAGTAGTAAAAATTGAACCATTAGGAGTA
GCACCCACCAAGGCAAAGAGAAGAGTGGTGCAGAGAGAAAAAAGAGCAGTGGGAATAGGAGCTTTGTTCC
TTGGGTTCTTGGGAGCAGCAGGAAGCACTATGGGCGCAGCGTCAATGACGCTGACGGTACAGGCCAGACA
ATTATTGTCTGGTATAGTGCAGCAGCAGAACAATTTGCTGAGGGCTATTGAGGCGCAACAGCATCTGTTG
CAACTCACAGTCTGGGGCATCAAGCAGCTCCAGGCAAGAATCCTGGCTGTGGAAAGATACCTAAAGGATC
AACAGCTCCTGGGGATTTGGGGTTGCTCTGGAAAACTCATTTGCACCACTGCTGTGCCTTGGAATGCTAG
TTGGAGTAATAAATCTCTGGAACAGATTTGGAATCACACGACCTGGATGGAGTGGGACAGAGAAATTAAC
AATTACACAAGCTTAATACACTCCTTAATTGAAGAATCGCAAAACCAGCAAGAAAAGAATGAACAAGAAT
TATTGGAATTAGATAAATGGGCAAGTTTGTGGAATTGGTTTAACATAACAAATTGGCTGTGGTATATAAA
ATTATTCATAATGATAGTAGGAGGCTTGGTAGGTTTAAGAATAGTTTTTGCTGTACTTTCTATAGTGAAT
AGAGTTAGGCAGGGATATTCACCATTATCGTTTCAGACCCACCTCCCAACCCCGAGGGGACCCAGAGAGG
GCCTATTTCCCATGATTCCTTCATATTTGCATATACGATACAAGGCTGTTAGAGAGATAATTAGAATTAA
TTTGACTGTAAACACAAAGATATTAGTACAAAATACGTGACGTAGAAAGTAATAATTTCTTGGGTAGTTT
GCAGTTTTAAAATTATGTTTTAAAATGGACTATCATATGCTTACCGTAACTTGAAAGTATTTCGATTTCT
TGGCTTTATATATCTTGTGGAAAGGACGAAACACCGATACCCAATAGAGTCCGAGGGTTTTAGAGCTAGA
AATAGCAAGTTAAAATAAGGCTAGTCCGTTATCAACTTGAAAAAGTGGCACCGAGTCGGTGCTTTTTTAA
GCTTGGCGTAACTAGATCTTGAGACAAATGGCAGTATTCATCCACAATTTTAAAAGAAAAGGGGGGATTG
GGGGGTACAGTGCAGGGGAAAGAATAGTAGACATAATAGCAACAGACATACAAACTAAAGAATTACAAAA
ACAAATTACAAAAATTCAAAATTTTCGGGTTTATTACAGGGACAGCAGAGATCCACTTTGGCGCCGGCTC
GAGGGGG
Features (pLannotate 1.2.2; 29 found; start..end, strand, type, name):
     14..80      +  CDS            small t antigen (fragment): SV40 (simian virus 40) small t antigen
    106..317     +  promoter       EF-1α core promoter: core promoter for human elongation factor EF-1α
    318..1256    +  intron         EF-1α intron A: intron upstream of the start codon of human EF-1α
   1278..1877    +  CDS            PuroR (fragment): puromycin N-acetyltransferase; pac from Streptomyces; confers resistance to puromycin
   1893..2481    +  misc_feature   WPRE: woodchuck hepatitis virus posttranscriptional regulatory element
   2532..2551    +  misc_feature   cPPT/CTS (fragment): central polypurine tract and central termination sequence of HIV-1
   2553..2786    +  LTR            3' LTR (ΔU3): self-inactivating 3' long terminal repeat (LTR) from HIV-1
   2864..2985    +  polyA_signal   SV40 poly(A) signal: SV40 polyadenylation signal
   3025..3160    +  rep_origin     SV40 ori: SV40 origin of replication
   3181..3199    -  promoter       T7 promoter: promoter for bacteriophage T7 RNA polymerase
   3207..3362    +  CDS            lacZα (fragment): LacZα fragment of β-galactosidase; lacZ fragment
   3367..3795    +  rep_origin     f1 ori (sequence partly withheld): f1 bacteriophage origin of replication; arrow indicates direction of (+) strand synthesis
   3848..3952    +  promoter       AmpR promoter: bla
   3953..4813    +  CDS            AmpR: β-lactamase; bla; confers resistance to ampicillin, carbenicillin, and related antibiotics
   4984..5572    +  rep_origin     ori: high-copy-number ColE1/pMB1/pBR322/pUC origin of replication
   5755..5847    +  CDS            lacI (fragment): lac repressor; lacI; The lac repressor binds to the lac operator to inhibit transcription in E. coli. This inhibition can be relieved by adding lactose or isopropyl-β-D-thiogalactopyranoside (IPTG).
   5860..5881    +  protein_bind   CAP binding site: CAP binding activates transcription in the presence of cAMP. E. coli catabolite activator protein
   5896..5926    +  promoter       lac promoter: promoter for the E. coli lac operon
   5934..5950    +  protein_bind   lac operator: The lac repressor binds to the lac operator to inhibit transcription in E. coli. This inhibition can be relieved by adding lactose or isopropyl-β-D-thiogalactopyranoside (IPTG). lac repressor encoded by lacI
   5995..6013    +  promoter       T3 promoter: promoter for bacteriophage T3 RNA polymerase
   6041..6267    +  promoter       RSV promoter: Rous sarcoma virus enhancer/promoter
   6268..6448    +  LTR            5' LTR (truncated): truncated 5' long terminal repeat (LTR) from HIV-1
   6495..6620    +  misc_feature   HIV-1 Ψ: packaging signal of human immunodeficiency virus type 1
   6604..6967    +  CDS            HIV-1 gag (fragment): gag protein from human immunodeficiency virus 1; gag
   7113..7346    +  misc_feature   RRE: The Rev response element (RRE) of HIV-1 allows for Rev-dependent mRNA export from the nucleus to the cytoplasm.
   7723..7749    +  CDS            Rev (fragment): human immunodeficiency virus 1 (HIV-1) Rev protein; rev; enhances nuclear export of unspliced and incompletely spliced viral mRNAs
   7753..7993    +  promoter       U6 promoter: RNA polymerase III promoter for human U6 snRNA
   8023..8098    +  misc_RNA       gRNA scaffold: guide RNA scaffold for the Streptococcus pyogenes CRISPR/Cas9 system
   8154..8271    +  misc_feature   cPPT/CTS: central polypurine tract and central termination sequence of HIV-1
