[The description below was written by a language model from this plasmid's Addgene catalogue record and pLannotate feature annotations shown in this document.]
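Description:
BRAF gRNA (BRDN0001147638) is a third-generation lentiviral CRISPR guide plasmid built on the lentiGuide-Puro backbone and designed to target human BRAF (reference transcript NM_004333.4). The 8.3 kb plasmid is propagated in E. coli at high copy from a ColE1/pUC-type origin under ampicillin selection (AmpR, β-lactamase). The backbone also carries an f1 origin, an SV40 origin and poly(A) signal, and residual lac and T7/T3 cloning-vector elements.

The lentiviral transfer cassette begins with an RSV promoter fused to a truncated HIV-1 5' LTR, which makes genomic RNA production independent of Tat. This is followed by the Ψ packaging signal with a partial gag sequence, the Rev response element for Rev-dependent nuclear export, and a cPPT/CTS element that aids nuclear import of the provirus. It ends in a self-inactivating ΔU3 3' LTR. Within this unit, a human U6 RNA polymerase III promoter drives the BRAF-specific spacer, which lies in the gap between the promoter and the Streptococcus pyogenes Cas9 gRNA scaffold. Downstream, the EF-1α core promoter with its intron A expresses puromycin N-acetyltransferase, allowing puromycin selection of transduced mammalian cells. A WPRE enhances expression of that transcript.

The plasmid does not encode Cas9, so it is meant to be used with a separate Cas9 vector such as lentiCas9-Blast or in cells that already express Cas9. It corresponds to one guide from a human kinome gRNA collection designed with optimized sgRNA rules. It is suited to stable, virus-delivered knockout of BRAF.
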