Addgene plasmid #76482: BRAF gRNA (BRDN0001147638)
Purpose: 3rd generation lentiviral gRNA plasmid targeting human BRAF
Depositing lab: John Doench & David Root. Depositing organization: Broad Institute. Publication: Optimized sgRNA design to maximize activity and minimize off-target effects of CRISPR-Cas9. Doench JG, Fusi N, Sullender M, Hegde M, Vaimberg EW, Donovan KF, Smith I, Tothova Z, Wilen C, Orchard R, Virgin HW, Listgarten J, Root DE. Nat Biotechnol. 2016 Jan 18. doi: 10.1038/nbt.3437. PubMed 26780180.
Backbone
  Vector backbone: lentiGuide-Puro
  Backbone manufacturer: Zhang Lab (Addgene plasmid # 52963)
  Vector type: Mammalian Expression, Lentiviral, CRISPR
  Selectable markers: Puromycin
Growth in bacteria
  Bacterial resistance: Ampicillin, 100 μg/mL
  Growth temperature: 37°C
  Growth strain: DH5alpha
  Copy number: High Copy
Gene/Insert
  Gene/Insert name: BRAF (alt names: BRAF; NM_004333.4)
  gRNA/shRNA sequence: ATACCCAATAGAGTCCGAGG
  Species: H. sapiens (human)
  Entrez Gene: BRAF (a.k.a. B-RAF1, B-raf, BRAF-1, BRAF1, NS7, RAFB1)
  Promoter: hU6
  Cloning method: Unknown
  Sequencing primers: 5′ U6-F; 3′ pS2-R
Terms and licenses: Academic/Nonprofit Terms; Industry Terms: Not Available to Industry
Depositor comments: The gRNA was designed to target the following Genbank reference sequence(s): NM_004333.4. Note that this plasmid does NOT contain Cas9. It should be used in conjunction with lentiCas9-Blast (Addgene #52962) or otherwise with cell lines already expressing Cas9. Browse the full kinome gRNA library at http://www.addgene.org/pooled-library/broadgpp-human-kinome/ or visit http://www.broadinstitute.org/rnai/public/ for detailed protocols and information.
How to cite: BRAF gRNA (BRDN0001147638) was a gift from John Doench & David Root (Addgene plasmid # 76482 ; http://n2t.net/addgene:76482 ; RRID:Addgene_76482)
