>Addgene plasmid #76482 | BRAF gRNA (BRDN0001147638) | depositor partial sequence | sequence record 143942 | Target Sequence
ATACCCAATAGAGTCCGAGG
