>Addgene plasmid #76482 | BRAF gRNA (BRDN0001147638) | addgene partial sequence | sequence record 185923 | hU6-F
AGAAAGTAATAATTTCTTGGGTAGTTTGCAGTTTTAAAATTATGTTTTAAAATGGACTATCATATGCTTA
CCGTAACTTGAAAGTATTTCGATTTCTTGGCTTTATATATCTTGTGGAAAGGACGAAACACCGATACCCA
ATAGAGTCCGAGGGTTTTAGAGCTAGAAATAGCAAGTTAAAATAAGGCTAGTCCGTTATCAACTTGAAAA
AGTGGCACCGAGTCGGTGCTTTTTTAAGCTTGGCGTAACTAGATCTTGAGACAAATGGCAGTATTCATCC
ACAATTTTAAAAGAAAAGGGGGGATTGGGGGGTACAGTGCAGGGGAAAGAATAGTAGACATAATAGCAAC
AGACATACAAACTAAAGAATTACAAAAACAAATTACAAAAATTCAAAATTTTCGGGTTTATTACAGGGAC
AGCAGAGATCCACTTTGGCGCCGGCTCGAGGGGGCCCGGGTGCAAAGATGGATAAAGTTTTAAACAGAGA
GGAATCTTTGCAGCTAATGGACCTTCTAGGTCTTGAAAGGAGTGGGAATTGGCTCCGGTGCCCGTCAGTG
GGCAGAGCGC
